Addgene plasmid #47505: pVC297 VEGF Site#1
Purpose: human gRNA expression vector targeting VEGF
Depositing lab: Keith Joung. Depositing organization: Massachusetts General Hospital. Publication: High-frequency off-target mutagenesis induced by CRISPR-Cas nucleases in human cells. Fu Y, Foden JA, Khayter C, Maeder ML, Reyon D, Joung JK, Sander JD. Nat Biotechnol. 2013 Jun 23. doi: 10.1038/nbt.2623. PubMed 23792628.
Backbone
  Vector backbone: MLM3636
  Backbone manufacturer: Joung lab (Addgene plasmid #43860)
  Backbone size w/o insert (bp): 2278
  Vector type: Mammalian Expression, CRISPR
Growth in bacteria
  Bacterial resistance: Ampicillin, 100 μg/mL
  Growth temperature: 37°C
  Growth strain: XL1 Blue
  Copy number: Unknown
Gene/Insert
  Gene/Insert name: gRNA-VEGF site 1
  Species: H. sapiens (human)
  Insert size (bp): 20
  Entrez Gene: VEGFA (a.k.a. L-VEGF, MVCD1, VEGF, VPF)
  Promoter: U6
  Cloning method: Restriction Enzyme; 5′ cloning site BsmBI (not destroyed); 3′ cloning site BsmBI (not destroyed)
  Sequencing primers: 5′ hU6-F (5'-GAGGGCCTATTTCCCATGATT-3')
Terms and licenses: Academic/Nonprofit Terms; Industry Terms: Not Available to Industry
Depositor comments: Target site: GGGTGGGGGGAGTTTGCTCC gRNA expression vector targeting human VEGF for use with JDS246 (Addgene plasmid# 43861--mammalian codon-optimized streptococcus pyogenes Cas9)
How to cite: pVC297 VEGF Site#1 was a gift from Keith Joung (Addgene plasmid # 47505 ; http://n2t.net/addgene:47505 ; RRID:Addgene_47505)
