[The description below was written by a language model from this plasmid's Addgene catalogue record and the feature table of its GenBank file.]
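Description:
pVC297 VEGF Site#1 is a compact (about 2.3 kb) mammalian CRISPR guide RNA expression plasmid built on the MLM3636 backbone. It is propagated in E. coli through a high-copy ColE1/pUC-type origin of replication and selected with ampicillin via the bla (beta-lactamase) gene and its native promoter. The annotated sequence shows no mammalian selection marker, reporter or viral element, so the plasmid is suited to transient delivery into cultured cells rather than stable selection or packaging.

The payload is a single RNA polymerase III transcription unit. A human U6 snRNA promoter drives a 20-nucleotide spacer directed against site 1 in the human VEGFA gene, which was cloned between BsmBI sites and lies immediately upstream of the Streptococcus pyogenes Cas9 guide RNA scaffold. Transcription therefore yields a chimeric single guide RNA whose 5′ end specifies the genomic target and whose scaffold portion binds Cas9. The spacer is not separately annotated in the feature table, but the gap between the U6 promoter and the scaffold is where it would sit.

The plasmid carries no nuclease. According to the depositor, it is meant to be co-delivered with a separate plasmid, JDS246, expressing mammalian codon-optimised S. pyogenes Cas9, to direct cleavage at the VEGFA locus in human cells. It was deposited in connection with a study of off-target mutagenesis by CRISPR-Cas nucleases in human cells, so it serves as a defined guide for examining on- and off-target editing activity.
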