LOCUS       Exported 2279 bp ds-DNA circular SYN 12-MAY-2021
DEFINITION  human gRNA expression vector targeting VEGF.
ACCESSION   .
VERSION     .
KEYWORDS    pVC297 VEGF Site#1
SOURCE      synthetic DNA construct
  ORGANISM  synthetic DNA construct
REFERENCE   1 (bases 1 to 2279)
  AUTHORS   Fu Y, Foden JA, Khayter C, Maeder ML, Reyon D, Joung JK, Sander JD
  TITLE     High-frequency off-target mutagenesis induced by CRISPR-Cas
            nucleases in human cells.
  JOURNAL   Nat Biotechnol. 2013 Jun 23. doi: 10.1038/nbt.2623.
  PUBMED    23792628
REFERENCE   2 (bases 1 to 2279)
  AUTHORS   .
  TITLE     Direct Submission
  JOURNAL   Exported May 12, 2021 from SnapGene Server 1.1.58
            http://www.snapgene.com
FEATURES             Location/Qualifiers
     source          1..2279
                     /organism="synthetic DNA construct"
                     /mol_type="other DNA"
     promoter        82..322
                     /label=U6 promoter
                     /note="RNA polymerase III promoter for human U6 snRNA"
     primer_bind     82..102
                     /label=hU6-F
                     /note="Human U6 promoter, forward primer"
     primer_bind     253..272
                     /label=LKO.1 5'
                     /note="Human U6 promoter, forward primer"
     misc_RNA        351..426
                     /label=gRNA scaffold
                     /note="guide RNA scaffold for the Streptococcus pyogenes
                     CRISPR/Cas9 system"
     rep_origin      complement(530..1118)
                     /direction=LEFT
                     /label=ori
                     /note="high-copy-number ColE1/pMB1/pBR322/pUC origin of
                     replication"
     primer_bind     complement(610..629)
                     /label=pBR322ori-F
                     /note="pBR322 origin, forward primer"
     CDS             complement(1289..2149)
                     /codon_start=1
                     /gene="bla"
                     /product="beta-lactamase"
                     /label=AmpR
                     /note="confers resistance to ampicillin, carbenicillin, and
                     related antibiotics"
                     /translation="MSIQHFRVALIPFFAAFCLPVFAHPETLVKVKDAEDQLGARVGYI
                     ELDLNSGKILESFRPEERFPMMSTFKVLLCGAVLSRIDAGQEQLGRRIHYSQNDLVEYS
                     PVTEKHLTDGMTVRELCSAAITMSDNTAANLLLTTIGGPKELTAFLHNMGDHVTRLDRW
                     EPELNEAIPNDERDTTMPVAMATTLRKLLTGELLTLASRQQLIDWMEADKVAGPLLRSA
                     LPAGWFIADKSGAGERGSRGIIAALGPDGKPSRIVVIYTTGSQATMDERNRQIAEIGAS
                     LIKHW"
     primer_bind     1912..1931
                     /label=Amp-R
                     /note="Ampicillin resistance gene, reverse primer"
     promoter        complement(2150..2254)
                     /gene="bla"
                     /label=AmpR promoter
ORIGIN
        1 gacgtcgcta gctgtacaaa aaagcaggct ttaaaggaac caattcagtc gactggatcc
       61 ggtaccaagg tcgggcagga agagggccta tttcccatga ttccttcata tttgcatata
      121 cgatacaagg ctgttagaga gataattaga attaatttga ctgtaaacac aaagatatta
      181 gtacaaaata cgtgacgtag aaagtaataa tttcttgggt agtttgcagt tttaaaatta
      241 tgttttaaaa tggactatca tatgcttacc gtaacttgaa agtatttcga tttcttggct
      301 ttatatatct tgtggaaagg acgaaacacc gggtgggggg agtttgctcc gttttagagc
      361 tagaaatagc aagttaaaat aaggctagtc cgttatcaac ttgaaaaagt ggcaccgagt
      421 cggtgctttt tttaagcttg ggccgctcga ggtacctctc tacatatgac atgtgagcaa
      481 aaggccagca aaaggccagg aaccgtaaaa aggccgcgtt gctggcgttt ttccataggc
      541 tccgcccccc tgacgagcat cacaaaaatc gacgctcaag tcagaggtgg cgaaacccga
      601 caggactata aagataccag gcgtttcccc ctggaagctc cctcgtgcgc tctcctgttc
      661 cgaccctgcc gcttaccgga tacctgtccg cctttctccc ttcgggaagc gtggcgcttt
      721 ctcatagctc acgctgtagg tatctcagtt cggtgtaggt cgttcgctcc aagctgggct
      781 gtgtgcacga accccccgtt cagcccgacc gctgcgcctt atccggtaac tatcgtcttg
      841 agtccaaccc ggtaagacac gacttatcgc cactggcagc agccactggt aacaggatta
      901 gcagagcgag gtatgtaggc ggtgctacag agttcttgaa gtggtggcct aactacggct
      961 acactagaag aacagtattt ggtatctgcg ctctgctgaa gccagttacc ttcggaaaaa
     1021 gagttggtag ctcttgatcc ggcaaacaaa ccaccgctgg tagcggtggt ttttttgttt
     1081 gcaagcagca gattacgcgc agaaaaaaag gatctcaaga agatcctttg atcttttcta
     1141 cggggtctga cgctcagtgg aacgaaaact cacgttaagg gattttggtc atgagattat
     1201 caaaaaggat cttcacctag atccttttaa attaaaaatg aagttttaaa tcaatctaaa
     1261 gtatatatga gtaaacttgg tctgacagtt accaatgctt aatcagtgag gcacctatct
     1321 cagcgatctg tctatttcgt tcatccatag ttgcctgact ccccgtcgtg tagataacta
     1381 cgatacggga gggcttacca tctggcccca gtgctgcaat gataccgcga gacccacgct
     1441 caccggctcc agatttatca gcaataaacc agccagccgg aagggccgag cgcagaagtg
     1501 gtcctgcaac tttatccgcc tccatccagt ctattaattg ttgccgggaa gctagagtaa
     1561 gtagttcgcc agttaatagt ttgcgcaacg ttgttgccat tgctacaggc atcgtggtgt
     1621 cacgctcgtc gtttggtatg gcttcattca gctccggttc ccaacgatca aggcgagtta
     1681 catgatcccc catgttgtgc aaaaaagcgg ttagctcctt cggtcctccg atcgttgtca
     1741 gaagtaagtt ggccgcagtg ttatcactca tggttatggc agcactgcat aattctctta
     1801 ctgtcatgcc atccgtaaga tgcttttctg tgactggtga gtactcaacc aagtcattct
     1861 gagaatagtg tatgcggcga ccgagttgct cttgcccggc gtcaatacgg gataataccg
     1921 cgccacatag cagaacttta aaagtgctca tcattggaaa acgttcttcg gggcgaaaac
     1981 tctcaaggat cttaccgctg ttgagatcca gttcgatgta acccactcgt gcacccaact
     2041 gatcttcagc atcttttact ttcaccagcg tttctgggtg agcaaaaaca ggaaggcaaa
     2101 atgccgcaaa aaagggaata agggcgacac ggaaatgttg aatactcata ctcttccttt
     2161 ttcaatatta ttgaagcatt tatcagggtt attgtctcat gagcggatac atatttgaat
     2221 gtatttagaa aaataaacaa ataggggttc cgcgcacatt tccccgaaaa gtgccacct
//
