>Addgene plasmid #47505 | pVC297 VEGF Site#1 | addgene partial sequence | sequence record 69684 | hU6-F 5'-GAGGGCCTATTTCCCATGATT-3'
GTTAGAGAGATAATTAGAATTAATTTGACTGTAAACACAAAGATATTAGTACAAAATACGTGACGTAGAA
AGTAATAATTTCTTGGGTAGTTTGCAGTTTTAAAATTATGTTTTAAAATGGACTATCATATGCTTACCGT
AACTTGAAAGTATTTCGATTTCTTGGCTTTATATATCTTGTGGAAAGGACGAAACACCGGGTGGGGGGAG
TTTGCTCCGTTTTAGAGCTAGAAATAGCAAGTTAAAATAAGGCTAGTCCGTTATCAACTTGAAAAAGTGG
CACCGAGTCGGTGCTTTTTTTAAGCTTGGGCCGCTCGAGGTACCTCTCTACATATGACATGTGAGCAAAA
GGCCAGCAAAAGGCCAGGAACCGTAAAAAGGCCGCGTTGCTGGCGTTTTTCCATAGGCTCCGCCCCCCTG
ACGAGCATCACAAAAATCGACGCTCAAGTCAGAGGTGGCGAAACCCGACAGGACTATAAAGATACCAGGC
GTTTCCCCCTGGAAGCTCCCTCGTGCGCTCTCCTGTTCCGACCCTGCCGCTTACCGGATACCTGTCCGCC
TTTCTCCCTTCGGGAAGCGTGGCGCTTTCTCATAGCTCACGCTGTAGGTATCTCAGTTCGGTGTAGGTCG
TTCGCTCCAAGCTGGGCTGTGTGCACGAACCCCCCGTTCAGCCCGACCGCTGCGCCTTATCCGGTAACTA
TCGTCTTGAGTCCAACCCGGTAAGACACGACTTATCGCCACTGGCAGCAGCCACTGGTAACAGGATTAGC
AGAGCGAGGTATGTAGGCGGTGCTACAGAGTTCTTGAAGTGGTGGCCTAACTACGGCTACACTAGAAGAA
CAGTATTTGGTATCTGCGCTCTGCTGAAGCCAGTTACCTTCGGAAAAA
